>Addgene plasmid #144029 | TFORF2474 | addgene full sequence | sequence record 408964 | Addgene NGS Result
TTAATGTAGTCTTATGCAATACTCTTGTAGTCTTGCAACATGGTAACGATGAGTTAGCAACATGCCTTAC
AAGGAGAGAAAAAGCACCGTGCATGCCGATTGGTGGAAGTAAGGTGGTACGATCGTGCCTTATTAGGAAG
GCAACAGACGGGTCTGACATGGATTGGACGAACCACTGAATTGCCGCATTGCAGAGATATTGTATTTAAG
TGCCTAGCTCGATACATAAACGGGTCTCTCTGGTTAGACCAGATCTGAGCCTGGGAGCTCTCTGGCTAAC
TAGGGAACCCACTGCTTAAGCCTCAATAAAGCTTGCCTTGAGTGCTTCAAGTAGTGTGTGCCCGTCTGTT
GTGTGACTCTGGTAACTAGAGATCCCTCAGACCCTTTTAGTCAGTGTGGAAAATCTCTAGCAGTGGCGCC
CGAACAGGGACTTGAAAGCGAAAGGGAAACCAGAGGAGCTCTCTCGACGCAGGACTCGGCTTGCTGAAGC
GCGCACGGCAAGAGGCGAGGGGCGGCGACTGGTGAGTACGCCAAAAATTTTGACTAGCGGAGGCTAGAAG
GAGAGAGATGGGTGCGAGAGCGTCAGTATTAAGCGGGGGAGAATTAGATCGCGATGGGAAAAAATTCGGT
TAAGGCCAGGGGGAAAGAAAAAATATAAATTAAAACATATAGTATGGGCAAGCAGGGAGCTAGAACGATT
CGCAGTTAATCCTGGCCTGTTAGAAACATCAGAAGGCTGTAGACAAATACTGGGACAGCTACAACCATCC
CTTCAGACAGGATCAGAAGAACTTAGATCATTATATAATACAGTAGCAACCCTCTATTGTGTGCATCAAA
GGATAGAGATAAAAGACACCAAGGAAGCTTTAGACAAGATAGAGGAAGAGCAAAACAAAAGTAAGACCAC
CGCACAGCAAGCGGCCGCTGATCTTCAGACCTGGAGGAGGAGATATGAGGGACAATTGGAGAAGTGAATT
ATATAAATATAAAGTAGTAAAAATTGAACCATTAGGAGTAGCACCCACCAAGGCAAAGAGAAGAGTGGTG
CAGAGAGAAAAAAGAGCAGTGGGAATAGGAGCTTTGTTCCTTGGGTTCTTGGGAGCAGCAGGAAGCACTA
TGGGCGCAGCGTCAATGACGCTGACGGTACAGGCCAGACAATTATTGTCTGGTATAGTGCAGCAGCAGAA
CAATTTGCTGAGGGCTATTGAGGCGCAACAGCATCTGTTGCAACTCACAGTCTGGGGCATCAAGCAGCTC
CAGGCAAGAATCCTGGCTGTGGAAAGATACCTAAAGGATCAACAGCTCCTGGGGATTTGGGGTTGCTCTG
GAAAACTCATTTGCACCACTGCTGTGCCTTGGAATGCTAGTTGGAGTAATAAATCTCTGGAACAGATTTG
GAATCACACGACCTGGATGGAGTGGGACAGAGAAATTAACAATTACACAAGCTTAATACACTCCTTAATT
GAAGAATCGCAAAACCAGCAAGAAAAGAATGAACAAGAATTATTGGAATTAGATAAATGGGCAAGTTTGT
GGAATTGGTTTAACATAACAAATTGGCTGTGGTATATAAAATTATTCATAATGATAGTAGGAGGCTTGGT
AGGTTTAAGAATAGTTTTTGCTGTACTTTCTATAGTGAATAGAGTTAGGCAGGGATATTCACCATTATCG
TTTCAGACCCACCTCCCAACCCCGAGGGGACCCATGCATTGCATCTCAATTAGTCAGCAACCAGGTGTGG
AAAGTCCCCAGGCTCCCCAGCAGGCAGAAGTATGCAAAGCATGCGTCTCAATTAGTCAGCAACCATAGTC
CCGCCCCTAACTCCGCCCATCCCGCCCCTAACTCCGCCCAGTTCCGCCCATTCTCCGCCCCATGGCTGAC
TAATTTTTTTTATTTATGCAGAGGCCGAGGCCGCCTCGGCCTCTGAGCTATTCCAGAAGTAGTGAGGAGG
CTTTTTTGGAGGCCTAGGCTTTTGCAAAAAGCTTTCTAGAGGTACCACCGGAGCTTACCATGACCGAGTA
CAAGCCCACGGTGCGCCTCGCCACCCGCGACGACGTCCCCAGGGCCGTACGCACCCTCGCCGCCGCGTTC
GCCGACTACCCCGCCACGCGCCACACCGTCGATCCGGACCGCCACATCGAGCGGGTCACCGAGCTGCAAG
AACTCTTCCTCACGCGCGTCGGGCTCGACATCGGCAAGGTGTGGGTCGCGGACGACGGCGCCGCCGTGGC
GGTCTGGACCACGCCGGAGAGCGTCGAAGCGGGGGCGGTGTTCGCCGAGATCGGCCCGCGCATGGCCGAG
TTGAGCGGTTCCCGGCTGGCCGCGCAGCAACAGATGGAAGGCCTCCTGGCGCCGCACCGGCCCAAGGAGC
CCGCGTGGTTCCTGGCCACCGTCGGCGTCTCGCCCGACCACCAGGGCAAGGGTCTGGGCAGCGCCGTCGT
GCTCCCCGGAGTGGAGGCGGCCGAGCGCGCCGGGGTGCCCGCCTTCCTGGAGACCTCCGCGCCCCGCAAC
CTCCCCTTCTACGAGCGGCTCGGCTTCACCGTCACCGCCGACGTCGAGGTGCCCGAAGGACCGCGCACCT
GGTGCATGACCCGCAAGCCCGGTGCCAGTTAACGAATTCTAGATCTTGAGACAAATGGCAGTATTCATCC
ACAATTTTAAAAGAAAAGGGGGGATTGGGGGGTACAGTGCAGGGGAAAGAATAGTAGACATAATAGCAAC
AGACATACAAACTAAAGAATTACAAAAACAAATTACAAAAATTCAAAATTTTCGGGTTTATTACAGGGAC
AGCAGAGATCCACTTTGGCGCCGGCTCGAGGCCTGCAGGTGCAAAGATGGATAAAGTTTTAAACAGAGAG
GAATCTTTGCAGCTAATGGACCTTCTAGGTCTTGAAAGGAGTGGGAATTGGCTCCGGTGCCCGTCAGTGG
GCAGAGCGCACATCGCCCACAGTCCCCGAGAAGTTGGGGGGAGGGGTCGGCAATTGAACCGGTGCCTAGA
GAAGGTGGCGCGGGGTAAACTGGGAAAGTGATGTCGTGTACTGGCTCCGCCTTTTTCCCGAGGGTGGGGG
AGAACCGTATATAAGTGCAGTAGTCGCCGTGAACGTTCTTTTTCGCAACGGGTTTGCCGCCAGAACACAG
GTAAGTGCCGTGTGTGGTTCCCGCGGGCCTGGCCTCTTTACGGGTTATGGCCCTTGCGTGCCTTGAATTA
CTTCCACCTGGCTGCAGTACGTGATTCTTGATCCCGAGCTTCGGGTTGGAAGTGGGTGGGAGAGTTCGAG
GCCTTGCGCTTAAGGAGCCCCTTCGCCTCGTGCTTGAGTTGAGGCCTGGCCTGGGCGCTGGGGCCGCCGC
GTGCGAATCTGGTGGCACCTTCGCGCCTGTCTCGCTGCTTTCGATAAGTCTCTAGCCATTTAAAATTTTT
GATGACCTGCTGCGACGCTTTTTTTCTGGCAAGATAGTCTTGTAAATGCGGGCCAAGATCTGCACACTGG
TATTTCGGTTTTTGGGGCCGCGGGCGGCGACGGGGCCCGTGCGTCCCAGCGCACATGTTCGGCGAGGCGG
GGCCTGCGAGCGCGGCCACCGAGAATCGGACGGGGGTAGTCTCAAGCTGGCCGGCCTGCTCTGGTGCCTG
GCCTCGCGCCGCCGTGTATCGCCCCGCCCTGGGCGGCAAGGCTGGCCCGGTCGGCACCAGTTGCGTGAGC
GGAAAGATGGCCGCTTCCCGGCCCTGCTGCAGGGAGCTCAAAATGGAGGACGCGGCGCTCGGGAGAGCGG
GCGGGTGAGTCACCCACACAAAGGAAAAGGGCCTTTCCGTCCTCAGCCGTCGCTTCATGTGACTCCACGG
AGTACCGGGCGCCGTCCAGGCACCTCGATTAGTTCTCGAGCTTTTGGAGTACGTCGTCTTTAGGTTGGGG
GGAGGGGTTTTATGCGATGGAGTTTCCCCACACTGAGTGGGTGGAGACTGAAGTTAGGCCAGCTTGGCAC
TTGATGTAATTCTCCTTGGAATTTGCCCTTTTTGAGTTTGGATCTTGGTTCATTCTCAAGCCTCAGACAG
TGGTTCAAAGTTTTTTTCTTCCATTTCAGGTGTCGTGAGGCTAGCACCGCCACCATGGAGCTGAGCCTGG
AGAGCCTGGGGGGCCTGCACAGCGTGGCCCACGCGCAGGCGGGCGAGCTGCTGAGCCCGGGCCACGCGCG
CTCGGCGGCGGCGCAGCACCGCGGCCTGGTGGCGCCCGGGCGCCCGGGCCTGGTGGCCGGCATGGCGAGC
CTGCTGGACGGCGGCGGCGGCGGCGGCGGTGGGGGCGCCGGGGGCGCGGGCGGCGCGGGCAGCGCGGGCG
GCGGCGCGGACTTCCGCGGGGAACTGGCGGGCCCGCTGCACCCGGCAATGGGCATGGCCTGCGAGGCGCC
GGGCCTGGGCGGCACCTACACGACGCTCACGCCCCTGCAGCACCTGCCGCCGCTCGCGGCCGTGGCCGAC
AAGTTCCACCAGCACGCGGCGGCCGCGGCCGTGGCCGGGGCGCACGGCGGCCATCCCCACGCGCACCCGC
ACCCGGCGGCCGCGCCGCCCCCGCCACCCCCGCCGCAGCGTCTGGCGGCCAGCGTGAGCGGCAGCTTCAC
CCTCATGCGCGACGAGCGGGCGGCGCTCGCCTCCGTGGGCCACCTCTACGGACCCTACGGCAAGGAGCTG
CCCGCCATGGGGTCGCCGCTGTCGCCGCTGCCCAACGCGCTGCCGCCCGCGCTGCACGGCGCCCCGCAGC
CCCCGCCGCCGCCACCACCCCCGCCGCTGGCCGCCTACGGCCCGCCAGGCCACCTGGCTGGGGACAAGCT
GCTGCCGCCCGCCGCCTTCGAGCCGCACGCCGCGCTGCTGGGACGCGCGGAGGACGCACTGGCCCGCGGG
CTGCCCGGAGGCGGCGGCGGCACAGGCAGCGGCGGAGCGGGCAGCGGGAGCGCCGCGGGGCTGCTGGCGC
CGCTGGGCGGGCTGGCGGCGGCCGGGGCGCACGGGCCGCACGGGGGAGGCGGCGGCCCCGGCGGGAGCGG
CGGCGGCCCCAGCGCGGGCGCAGCGGCCGAGGAGATCAACACCAAGGAGGTGGCGCAGCGCATCACGGCG
GAGCTGAAGCGCTACAGCATCCCGCAGGCAATCTTCGCGCAGCGGATCCTGTGTCGCTCTCAGGGCACGC
TCTCCGACCTGCTGCGCAACCCCAAGCCGTGGAGCAAGCTCAAATCCGGCCGCGAGACCTTCCGCAGGAT
GTGGAAGTGGCTGCAGGAGCCAGAGTTCCAGCGCATGTCGGCGCTGCGCTTGGCAGCCTGCAAGCGCAAG
GAACAGGAGCAGCAGAAGGAGCGCGCCCTGCAGCCCAAGAAGCAGCGCCTGGTGTTCACCGACCTGCAGC
GACGCACGCTGATCGCCATCTTCAAGGAGAACAAGCGGCCGTCCAAGGAGATGCAGGTCACCATCTCGCA
GCAGCTCGGCTTGGAGCTCAACACCGTCAGCAACTTCTTCATGAACGCGCGGCGCCGCTGCATGAACCGC
TGGGCTGAGGAGCCCAGCACGGCCCCCGGGGGCCCCGCCGGCGCCACGGCCACTTTCTCCAAGGCCTAGT
AATGAACTAGTCCGTAACTTGAAAGTATTTCGATTTCTTGGCTTTATATATCTTGTGGAAAGGACGACTG
TTGGACCTCCGGTATTACCTTACGCGTTAAGTCGACAATCAACCTCTGGATTACAAAATTTGTGAAAGAT
TGACTGGTATTCTTAACTATGTTGCTCCTTTTACGCTATGTGGATACGCTGCTTTAATGCCTTTGTATCA
TGCTATTGCTTCCCGTATGGCTTTCATTTTCTCCTCCTTGTATAAATCCTGGTTGCTGTCTCTTTATGAG
GAGTTGTGGCCCGTTGTCAGGCAACGTGGCGTGGTGTGCACTGTGTTTGCTGACGCAACCCCCACTGGTT
GGGGCATTGCCACCACCTGTCAGCTCCTTTCCGGGACTTTCGCTTTCCCCCTCCCTATTGCCACGGCGGA
ACTCATCGCCGCCTGCCTTGCCCGCTGCTGGACAGGGGCTCGGCTGTTGGGCACTGACAATTCCGTGGTG
TTGTCGGGGAAATCATCGTCCTTTCCTTGGCTGCTCGCCTGTGTTGCCACCTGGATTCTGCGCGGGACGT
CCTTCTGCTACGTCCCTTCGGCCCTCAATCCAGCGGACCTTCCTTCCCGCGGCCTGCTGCCGGCTCTGCG
GCCTCTTCCGCGTCTTCGCCTTCGCCCTCAGACGAGTCGGATCTCCCTTTGGGCCGCCTCCCCGCGTCGA
CTTTAAGACCAATGACTTACAAGGCAGCTGTAGATCTTAGCCACTTTTTAAAAGAAAAGGGGGGACTGGA
AGGGCTAATTCACTCCCAACGAAGACAAGATCTGCTTTTTGCTTGTACTGGGTCTCTCTGGTTAGACCAG
ATCTGAGCCTGGGAGCTCTCTGGCTAACTAGGGAACCCACTGCTTAAGCCTCAATAAAGCTTGCCTTGAG
TGCTTCAAGTAGTGTGTGCCCGTCTGTTGTGTGACTCTGGTAACTAGAGATCCCTCAGACCCTTTTAGTC
AGTGTGGAAAATCTCTAGCAGTACGTATAGTAGTTCATGTCATCTTATTATTCAGTATTTATAACTTGCA
AAGAAATGAATATCAGAGAGTGAGAGGAACTTGTTTATTGCAGCTTATAATGGTTACAAATAAAGCAATA
GCATCACAAATTTCACAAATAAAGCATTTTTTTCACTGCATTCTAGTTGTGGTTTGTCCAAACTCATCAA
TGTATCTTATCATGTCTGGCTCTAGCTATCCCGCCCCTAACTCCGCCCATCCCGCCCCTAACTCCGCCCA
GTTCCGCCCATTCTCCGCCCCATGGCTGACTAATTTTTTTTATTTATGCAGAGGCCGAGGCCGCCTCGGC
CTCTGAGCTATTCCAGAAGTAGTGAGGAGGCTTTTTTGGAGGCCTAGGGACGTACCCAATTCGCCCTATA
GTGAGTCGTATTACGCGCGCTCACTGGCCGTCGTTTTACAACGTCGTGACTGGGAAAACCCTGGCGTTAC
CCAACTTAATCGCCTTGCAGCACATCCCCCTTTCGCCAGCTGGCGTAATAGCGAAGAGGCCCGCACCGAT
CGCCCTTCCCAACAGTTGCGCAGCCTGAATGGCGAATGGG
[124 nt withheld, positions 7181-7304]
C
[91 nt withheld, positions 7306-7396]
A
[49 nt withheld, positions 7398-7446]
CCTTTGACGTTGGAGTCCACGTTCTTT
[37 nt withheld, positions 7474-7510]
ACCCTATCTCGGTCTATTCTTTTGATTTATAAGGGATTTTGCCGATTTCGGCCTATTGGTTAAAAAATGA
GCTGATTTAACAAAAATTTAACGCGAATTTTAACAAAATATTAACGCTTACAATTTAGGTGGCACTTTTC
GGGGAAATGTGCGCGGAACCCCTATTTGTTTATTTTTCTAAATACATTCAAATATGTATCCGCTCATGAG
ACAATAACCCTGATAAATGCTTCAATAATATTGAAAAAGGAAGAGTATGAGTATTCAACATTTCCGTGTC
GCCCTTATTCCCTTTTTTGCGGCATTTTGCCTTCCTGTTTTTGCTCACCCAGAAACGCTGGTGAAAGTAA
AAGATGCTGAAGATCAGTTGGGTGCACGAGTGGGTTACATCGAACTGGATCTCAACAGCGGTAAGATCCT
TGAGAGTTTTCGCCCCGAAGAACGTTTTCCAATGATGAGCACTTTTAAAGTTCTGCTATGTGGCGCGGTA
TTATCCCGTATTGACGCCGGGCAAGAGCAACTCGGTCGCCGCATACACTATTCTCAGAATGACTTGGTTG
AGTACTCACCAGTCACAGAAAAGCATCTTACGGATGGCATGACAGTAAGAGAATTATGCAGTGCTGCCAT
AACCATGAGTGATAACACTGCGGCCAACTTACTTCTGACAACGATCGGAGGACCGAAGGAGCTAACCGCT
TTTTTGCACAACATGGGGGATCATGTAACTCGCCTTGATCGTTGGGAACCGGAGCTGAATGAAGCCATAC
CAAACGACGAGCGTGACACCACGATGCCTGTAGCAATGGCAACAACGTTGCGCAAACTATTAACTGGCGA
ACTACTTACTCTAGCTTCCCGGCAACAATTAATAGACTGGATGGAGGCGGATAAAGTTGCAGGACCACTT
CTGCGCTCGGCCCTTCCGGCTGGCTGGTTTATTGCTGATAAATCTGGAGCCGGTGAGCGTGGGTCTCGCG
GTATCATTGCAGCACTGGGGCCAGATGGTAAGCCCTCCCGTATCGTAGTTATCTACACGACGGGGAGTCA
GGCAACTATGGATGAACGAAATAGACAGATCGCTGAGATAGGTGCCTCACTGATTAAGCATTGGTAACTG
TCAGACCAAGTTTACTCATATATACTTTAGATTGATTTAAAACTTCATTTTTAATTTAAAAGGATCTAGG
TGAAGATCCTTTTTGATAATCTCATGACCAAAATCCCTTAACGTGAGTTTTCGTTCCACTGAGCGTCAGA
CCCCGTAGAAAAGATCAAAGGATCTTCTTGAGATCCTTTTTTTCTGCGCGTAATCTGCTGCTTGCAAACA
AAAAAACCACCGCTACCAGCGGTGGTTTGTTTGCCGGATCAAGAGCTACCAACTCTTTTTCCGAAGGTAA
CTGGCTTCAGCAGAGCGCAGATACCAAATACTGTTCTTCTAGTGTAGCCGTAGTTAGGCCACCACTTCAA
GAACTCTGTAGCACCGCCTACATACCTCGCTCTGCTAATCCTGTTACCAGTGGCTGCTGCCAGTGGCGAT
AAGTCGTGTCTTACCGGGTTGGACTCAAGACGATAGTTACCGGATAAGGCGCAGCGGTCGGGCTGAACGG
GGGGTTCGTGCACACAGCCCAGCTTGGAGCGAACGACCTACACCGAACTGAGATACCTACAGCGTGAGCT
ATGAGAAAGCGCCACGCTTCCCGAAGGGAGAAAGGCGGACAGGTATCCGGTAAGCGGCAGGGTCGGAACA
GGAGAGCGCACGAGGGAGCTTCCAGGGGGAAACGCCTGGTATCTTTATAGTCCTGTCGGGTTTCGCCACC
TCTGACTTGAGCGTCGATTTTTGTGATGCTCGTCAGGGGGGCGGAGCCTATGGAAAAACGCCAGCAACGC
GGCCTTTTTACGGTTCCTGGCCTTTTGCTGGCCTTTTGCTCACATGTTCTTTCCTGCGTTATCCCCTGAT
TCTGTGGATAACCGTATTACCGCCTTTGAGTGAGCTGATACCGCTCGCCGCAGCCGAACGACCGAGCGCA
GCGAGTCAGTGAGCGAGGAAGCGGAAGAGCGCCCAATACGCAAACCGCCTCTCCCCGCGCGTTGGCCGAT
TCATTAATGCAGCTGGCACGACAGGTTTCCCGACTGGAAAGCGGGCAGTGAGCGCAACGCAATTAATGTG
AGTTAGCTCACTCATTAGGCACCCCAGGCTTTACACTTTATGCTTCCGGCTCGTATGTTGTGTGGAATTG
TGAGCGGATAACAATTTCACACAGGAAACAGCTATGACCATGATTACGCCAAGCGCGCAATTAACCCTCA
CTAAAGGGAACAAAAGCTGGAGCTGCAAGC
Features (pLannotate 1.2.2; 31 found; start..end, strand, type, name):
      5..231     +  promoter       RSV promoter: Rous sarcoma virus enhancer/promoter
    232..412     +  LTR            5' LTR (truncated): truncated 5' long terminal repeat (LTR) from HIV-1
    459..584     +  misc_feature   HIV-1 Ψ: packaging signal of human immunodeficiency virus type 1
    568..931     +  CDS            HIV-1 gag (fragment): gag protein from human immunodeficiency virus 1; gag
   1077..1310    +  misc_feature   RRE: The Rev response element (RRE) of HIV-1 allows for Rev-dependent mRNA export from the nucleus to the cytoplasm.
   1687..1713    +  CDS            Rev (fragment): human immunodeficiency virus 1 (HIV-1) Rev protein; rev; enhances nuclear export of unspliced and incompletely spliced viral mRNAs
   1720..1743    +  promoter       SV40 promoter (fragment): SV40 early promoter
   1744..1815    +  promoter       SV40 promoter (fragment): SV40 enhancer and early promoter
   1839..1974    +  rep_origin     SV40 ori: SV40 origin of replication
   2020..2616    +  CDS            PuroR (fragment): puromycin N-acetyltransferase; pac from Streptomyces; confers resistance to puromycin
   2665..2782    +  misc_feature   cPPT/CTS: central polypurine tract and central termination sequence of HIV-1
   2847..2913    +  CDS            small t antigen (fragment): SV40 (simian virus 40) small t antigen
   2920..4098    +  promoter       EF-1α promoter: strong constitutive promoter for human elongation factor EF-1α
   4115..5596    +  CDS            ONECUT3: ONEC3_HUMAN - Experimental evidence at protein level: Swiss-Prot protein existence level 1. Transcriptional activator. Binds the consensus DNA sequence 5'-DHWATTGAYTWWD-3' on a variety of gene promoters such as those of HNF3B and TTR (By similarity). From Homo sapiens (Human).
   5612..5665    +  promoter       U6 promoter (fragment): RNA polymerase III promoter for human U6 snRNA
   5707..6295    +  misc_feature   WPRE: woodchuck hepatitis virus posttranscriptional regulatory element
   6346..6365    +  misc_feature   cPPT/CTS (fragment): central polypurine tract and central termination sequence of HIV-1
   6367..6600    +  LTR            3' LTR (ΔU3): self-inactivating 3' long terminal repeat (LTR) from HIV-1
   6678..6799    +  polyA_signal   SV40 poly(A) signal: SV40 polyadenylation signal
   6839..6974    +  rep_origin     SV40 ori: SV40 origin of replication
   6995..7013    -  promoter       T7 promoter: promoter for bacteriophage T7 RNA polymerase
   7021..7176    +  CDS            lacZα (fragment): LacZα fragment of β-galactosidase; lacZ fragment
   7181..7609    +  rep_origin     f1 ori (sequence partly withheld): f1 bacteriophage origin of replication; arrow indicates direction of (+) strand synthesis
   7662..7766    +  promoter       AmpR promoter: bla
   7767..8627    +  CDS            AmpR: β-lactamase; bla; confers resistance to ampicillin, carbenicillin, and related antibiotics
   8798..9386    +  rep_origin     ori: high-copy-number ColE1/pMB1/pBR322/pUC origin of replication
   9569..9661    +  CDS            lacI (fragment): lac repressor; lacI; The lac repressor binds to the lac operator to inhibit transcription in E. coli. This inhibition can be relieved by adding lactose or isopropyl-β-D-thiogalactopyranoside (IPTG).
   9674..9695    +  protein_bind   CAP binding site: CAP binding activates transcription in the presence of cAMP. E. coli catabolite activator protein
   9710..9740    +  promoter       lac promoter: promoter for the E. coli lac operon
   9748..9764    +  protein_bind   lac operator: The lac repressor binds to the lac operator to inhibit transcription in E. coli. This inhibition can be relieved by adding lactose or isopropyl-β-D-thiogalactopyranoside (IPTG). lac repressor encoded by lacI
   9809..9827    +  promoter       T3 promoter: promoter for bacteriophage T3 RNA polymerase
