[The description below was written by a language model from this plasmid's Addgene catalogue record and pLannotate feature annotations shown in this document.]
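Description:
TFORF2474 is a lentiviral mammalian expression plasmid built on the pLX_TRC317 backbone and carrying the human transcription factor ONECUT3 (OC3) as its open reading frame. It belongs to a barcoded transcription factor ORF collection in which each clone carries a unique 24-bp barcode, so that the overexpressed factor can be identified in pooled screens. The sequenced record is about 9.85 kb. In bacteria the plasmid is maintained by a high-copy ColE1/pUC-type origin and selected with ampicillin through the β-lactamase gene. An f1 origin and remnants of lac, T7 and T3 cloning-vector elements are also present in the backbone.

The viral portion has a third-generation, self-inactivating layout. An RSV promoter is fused to a truncated HIV-1 5' LTR and drives genomic RNA production in packaging cells. It is followed by the Ψ packaging signal with a gag fragment, the Rev response element for Rev-dependent nuclear export, and a cPPT/CTS. The ΔU3 3' LTR inactivates LTR promoter activity after integration, and an SV40 polyadenylation signal lies downstream of it. Within the transfer cassette, an SV40 early promoter/origin region sits upstream of the puromycin N-acetyltransferase gene, allowing selection of transduced cells. The EF-1α promoter then drives constitutive expression of the ONECUT3 coding sequence, with a WPRE downstream to enhance transcript stability and expression. The barcode is not annotated as a separate feature; the insert size given is slightly longer than the annotated ORF. A short U6 promoter fragment lies between the ORF and the WPRE, but its role is not stated. The depositor notes that the ORF was synthesized and that the plasmid may be prone to recombination.
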