Addgene plasmid #144029: TFORF2474
Purpose: Lentiviral vector for overexpressing transcription factor ORFs with unique 24-bp barcodes. Barcodes facilitate identification of transcription factors in pooled screens.
Depositing lab: Feng Zhang. Depositing organization: Broad Institute. Publication: A transcription factor atlas of directed differentiation. Joung J, Ma S, Tay T, Geiger-Schuller KR, Kirchgatterer PC, Verdine VK, Guo B, Arias-Garcia MA, Allen WE, Singh A, Kuksenko O, Abudayyeh OO, Gootenberg JS, Fu Z, Macrae RK, Buenrostro JD, Regev A, Zhang F. Cell. 2023 Jan 5;186(1):209-229.e26. doi: 10.1016/j.cell.2022.11.026. PubMed 36608654.
Backbone
  Vector backbone: pLX_TRC317
  Backbone manufacturer: Broad Institute Genetic Perturbation Platform
  Backbone size w/o insert (bp): 8264
  Vector type: Mammalian Expression, Lentiviral
  Selectable markers: Puromycin
Growth in bacteria
  Bacterial resistance: Ampicillin, 100 μg/mL
  Growth temperature: 37°C
  Growth strain: NEB Stable
  Copy number: High Copy
Gene/Insert
  Gene/Insert name: ONECUT3
  Species: H. sapiens (human)
  Insert size (bp): 1586
  Entrez Gene: ONECUT3 (a.k.a. OC3)
  Promoter: EF1a
  Cloning method: Unknown
  Sequencing primers: 5′ GGGTGGAGACTGAAGTTAGGCCAG; 3′ CACATAGCGTAAAAGGAGCAACATAG
Terms and licenses: Academic/Nonprofit Terms; Industry Terms: Not Available to Industry
Depositor comments: NM_001080488,ENST00000382349 . The transcription factor ORF portion of this plasmid was synthesized by Genewiz. Please test multiple small colonies in case of plasmid recombination. To make this collection available in a timely manner, a portion of this collection was not fully sequenced by Addgene. If an Addgene verified full plasmid sequence is not available, please contact us prior to placing an order to request the full sequence.
How to cite: TFORF2474 was a gift from Feng Zhang (Addgene plasmid # 144029 ; http://n2t.net/addgene:144029 ; RRID:Addgene_144029)
