>Addgene plasmid #144029 | TFORF2474 | depositor partial sequence | sequence record 284211 | Insert
ACCGCCACCATGGAGCTGAGCCTGGAGAGCCTGGGGGGCCTGCACAGCGTGGCCCACGCGCAGGCGGGCG
AGCTGCTGAGCCCGGGCCACGCGCGCTCGGCGGCGGCGCAGCACCGCGGCCTGGTGGCGCCCGGGCGCCC
GGGCCTGGTGGCCGGCATGGCGAGCCTGCTGGACGGCGGCGGCGGCGGCGGCGGTGGGGGCGCCGGGGGC
GCGGGCGGCGCGGGCAGCGCGGGCGGCGGCGCGGACTTCCGCGGGGAACTGGCGGGCCCGCTGCACCCGG
CAATGGGCATGGCCTGCGAGGCGCCGGGCCTGGGCGGCACCTACACGACGCTCACGCCCCTGCAGCACCT
GCCGCCGCTCGCGGCCGTGGCCGACAAGTTCCACCAGCACGCGGCGGCCGCGGCCGTGGCCGGGGCGCAC
GGCGGCCATCCCCACGCGCACCCGCACCCGGCGGCCGCGCCGCCCCCGCCACCCCCGCCGCAGCGTCTGG
CGGCCAGCGTGAGCGGCAGCTTCACCCTCATGCGCGACGAGCGGGCGGCGCTCGCCTCCGTGGGCCACCT
CTACGGACCCTACGGCAAGGAGCTGCCCGCCATGGGGTCGCCGCTGTCGCCGCTGCCCAACGCGCTGCCG
CCCGCGCTGCACGGCGCCCCGCAGCCCCCGCCGCCGCCACCACCCCCGCCGCTGGCCGCCTACGGCCCGC
CAGGCCACCTGGCTGGGGACAAGCTGCTGCCGCCCGCCGCCTTCGAGCCGCACGCCGCGCTGCTGGGACG
CGCGGAGGACGCACTGGCCCGCGGGCTGCCCGGAGGCGGCGGCGGCACAGGCAGCGGCGGAGCGGGCAGC
GGGAGCGCCGCGGGGCTGCTGGCGCCGCTGGGCGGGCTGGCGGCGGCCGGGGCGCACGGGCCGCACGGGG
GAGGCGGCGGCCCCGGCGGGAGCGGCGGCGGCCCCAGCGCGGGCGCAGCGGCCGAGGAGATCAACACCAA
GGAGGTGGCGCAGCGCATCACGGCGGAGCTGAAGCGCTACAGCATCCCGCAGGCAATCTTCGCGCAGCGG
ATCCTGTGTCGCTCTCAGGGCACGCTCTCCGACCTGCTGCGCAACCCCAAGCCGTGGAGCAAGCTCAAAT
CCGGCCGCGAGACCTTCCGCAGGATGTGGAAGTGGCTGCAGGAGCCAGAGTTCCAGCGCATGTCGGCGCT
GCGCTTGGCAGCCTGCAAGCGCAAGGAACAGGAGCAGCAGAAGGAGCGCGCCCTGCAGCCCAAGAAGCAG
CGCCTGGTGTTCACCGACCTGCAGCGACGCACGCTGATCGCCATCTTCAAGGAGAACAAGCGGCCGTCCA
AGGAGATGCAGGTCACCATCTCGCAGCAGCTCGGCTTGGAGCTCAACACCGTCAGCAACTTCTTCATGAA
CGCGCGGCGCCGCTGCATGAACCGCTGGGCTGAGGAGCCCAGCACGGCCCCCGGGGGCCCCGCCGGCGCC
ACGGCCACTTTCTCCAAGGCCTAGTAATGAACTAGTCCGTAACTTGAAAGTATTTCGATTTCTTGGCTTT
ATATATCTTGTGGAAAGGACGACTGTTGGACCTCCGGTATTACCTT
