>Addgene plasmid #144029 | TFORF2474 | depositor partial sequence | sequence record 284212 | Barcode
CTGTTGGACCTCCGGTATTACCTT
